Addgene plasmid #234239: 8061-E01
Purpose: Gateway ORF Entry clone of human TGFB1 with stop codon (for native or N-terminal fusions)
Depositing lab: Dominic Esposito. Depositing organization: Frederick National Laboratory.
Backbone
  Vector backbone: pDonr-253
  Backbone size w/o insert (bp): 3155
  Vector type: Gateway Entry Clone
Growth in bacteria
  Bacterial resistance: Spectinomycin, 50 μg/mL
  Growth temperature: 37°C
  Growth strain: DH5alpha
  Copy number: High Copy
Gene/Insert
  Gene/Insert name: TGFB1
  Species: H. sapiens (human)
  Insert size (bp): 1251
  Entrez Gene: TGFB1 (a.k.a. CED, DPD1, IBDIMDE, LAP, TGF-beta1, TGFB, TGFbeta)
  Cloning method: Gateway Cloning
  Sequencing primers: 5′ M13F 23-mer (5'-CCCAGTCACGACGTTGTAAAACG); 3′ attLR 23-mer (5'-TAACATCAGAGATTTTGAGACAC)
Terms and licenses: Academic/Nonprofit Terms; Industry Terms: Not Available to Industry
How to cite: 8061-E01 was a gift from Dominic Esposito (Addgene plasmid # 234239 ; http://n2t.net/addgene:234239 ; RRID:Addgene_234239)
