[The description below was written by a language model from this plasmid's Addgene catalogue record and pLannotate feature annotations shown in this document.]
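Description:
8061-E01 is a Gateway entry clone built on the pDonr-253 backbone that carries the human TGFB1 open reading frame. It is a promoterless shuttle for the ORF rather than an expression vector in its own right. The plasmid is propagated in E. coli at high copy from a ColE1/pUC-type origin and is selected with spectinomycin through the aadA aminoglycoside adenylyltransferase gene (SmR). The sequenced record is about 4.4 kb. The annotation also detects an incP oriT with a short traJ remnant, rrnB T1 and T2 terminators upstream of the cloning site that insulate the insert from read-through transcription, and small fragments of lacI, lacZα, a gentamicin resistance gene and an integron Pc promoter. These fragments appear to be backbone remnants with no apparent functional role.

The TGFB1 coding sequence encodes the full transforming growth factor beta-1 precursor, which is processed into the latency-associated peptide and the mature cytokine. It sits between two attL recombination sites in opposing orientation. The annotation software labels both sites as attL3, so the record does not resolve their exact identities. A few bases matching a partial TEV protease site were detected just upstream of the ORF, and a T7 promoter lies outside the downstream attL site, pointing back toward the insert. The ORF retains its stop codon, so an LR Clonase reaction into a destination vector yields either native protein or an N-terminally tagged fusion, but not a C-terminal fusion. The promoter, tags and host range are all supplied by whichever destination vector is chosen. The clone is therefore a reusable source for building TGFB1 expression constructs.
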