Features (pLannotate 1.2.2; 17 found; start..end, strand, type, name):
    121..213     +  CDS            lacI (fragment): lac repressor; lacI; The lac repressor binds to the lac operator to inhibit transcription in E. coli. This inhibition can be relieved by adding lactose or isopropyl-β-D-thiogalactopyranoside (IPTG).
    268..295     -  terminator     rrnB T2 terminator: transcription terminator T2 from the E. coli rrnB gene
    427..470     +  terminator     rrnB T1 terminator: Escherichia coli rrnB; transcription terminator T1 from the E. coli rrnB gene
    517..553     -  CDS            lacZα (fragment): LacZα fragment of β-galactosidase; lacZ fragment
    570..665     +  protein_bind   attL3: mutant version of attL; recombination site for the Gateway® LR reaction LR Clonase™
    668..684     +  CDS            TEV site (fragment): tobacco etch virus (TEV) protease recognition and cleavage site
    692..1861    +  CDS            TGFB1: TGFB1_HUMAN - Also known as TGFB. Experimental evidence at protein level: Swiss-Prot protein existence level 1. [Transforming growth factor beta-1]: Multifunctional protein that regulates the growth and differentiation of various cell types and is involved in various processes, such as normal development, immune function, microglia function and responses to neurodegeneration (By similarity). Activation into mature form follows different steps: following cleavage of the proprotein in the Golgi apparatus, Latency- associated peptide (LAP) and Transforming growth factor beta-1 (TGF- beta-1) chain
   1866..1961    -  protein_bind   attL3: mutant version of attL; recombination site for the Gateway® LR reaction LR Clonase™
   1980..1998    -  promoter       T7 promoter: promoter for bacteriophage T7 RNA polymerase
   2188..2211    +  promoter       Pc promoter (fragment): intI1 (promoter lies within the coding sequence); class 1 integron promoter
   2387..2443    +  CDS            GmR (fragment): gentamycin acetyltransferase; aacC1; confers resistance to gentamycin
   2450..3241    +  CDS            SmR: aminoglycoside adenylyltransferase (Murphy, 1985); aadA; confers resistance to spectinomycin and streptomycin
   3245..3282    -  misc_feature   MCS (fragment): pUC18/19 multiple cloning site
   3285..3330    -  CDS            traJ (fragment): oriT-recognizing protein; traJ
   3363..3472    -  oriT           oriT: incP origin of transfer
   3609..3646    +  misc_feature   MCS (fragment): pUC18/19 multiple cloning site
   3732..4320    +  rep_origin     ori: high-copy-number ColE1/pMB1/pBR322/pUC origin of replication
>Addgene plasmid #234239 | 8061-E01 | addgene full sequence | sequence record 469709 | Addgene NGS Result
CTTTCCTGCGTTATCCCCTGATTCTGTGGATAACCGTATTACCGCCTTTGAGTGAGCTGATACCGCTCGC
CGCAGCCGAACGACCGAGCGCAGCGAGTCAGTGAGCGAGGAAGCGGAAGAGCGCCCAATACGCAAACCGC
CTCTCCCCGCGCGTTGGCCGATTCATTAATGCAGCTGGCACGACAGGTTTCCCGACTGGAAAGCGGGCAG
TGAGCGCAACGCAATTAATACGCGTACCGCTAGCCAGGAAGAGTTTGTAGAAACGCAAAAAGGCCATCCG
TCAGGATGGCCTTCTGCTTAGTTTGATGCCTGGCAGTTTATGGCGGGCGTCCTGCCCGCCACCCTCCGGG
CCGTTGCTTCACAACGTTCAAATCCGCTCCCGGCGGATTTGTCCTACTCAGGAGAGCGTTCACCGACAAA
CAACAGATAAAACGAAAGGCCCAGTCTTCCGACTGAGCCTTTCGTTTTATTTGATGCCTGGCAGTTCCCT
ACTCTCGCGTTAACGCTAGCATGGATGTTTTCCCAGTCACGACGTTGTAAAACGACGGCCAGTCTTAAGC
TCGGGCCCCAAATAATGATTTTATTTTGACTGATAGTGACCTGTTCGTTGCAACAAATTGATGAGCAATG
CTTTTTTATAATGCCAACTTTGTACAAAAAAGTTGGCGAAAACCTGTACTTCCAAGGCACCATGCCGCCC
TCCGGGCTGCGGCTGCTGCTGCTGCTGCTACCGCTGCTGTGGCTACTGGTGCTGACGCCTGGCCGGCCGG
CCGCGGGACTATCCACCTGCAAGACTATCGACATGGAGCTGGTGAAGCGGAAGCGCATCGAGGCCATCCG
CGGCCAGATCCTGTCCAAGCTGCGGCTCGCCAGCCCCCCGAGCCAGGGGGAGGTGCCGCCCGGCCCGCTG
CCCGAGGCCGTGCTCGCCCTGTACAACAGCACCCGCGACCGGGTGGCCGGGGAGAGTGCAGAACCGGAGC
CCGAGCCTGAGGCCGACTACTACGCCAAGGAGGTCACCCGCGTGCTAATGGTGGAAACCCACAACGAAAT
CTATGACAAGTTCAAGCAGAGTACACACAGCATATATATGTTCTTCAACACATCAGAGCTCCGAGAAGCG
GTACCTGAACCCGTGTTGCTCTCCCGGGCAGAGCTGCGTCTGCTGAGGCTCAAGTTAAAAGTGGAGCAGC
ACGTGGAGCTGTACCAGAAATACAGCAACAATTCCTGGCGATACCTCAGCAACCGGCTGCTGGCACCCAG
CGACTCGCCAGAGTGGTTATCTTTTGATGTCACCGGAGTTGTGCGGCAGTGGTTGAGCCGTGGAGGGGAA
ATTGAGGGCTTTCGCCTTAGCGCCCACTGCTCCTGTGACAGCAGGGATAACACACTGCAAGTGGACATCA
ACGGGTTCACTACCGGCCGCCGAGGTGACCTGGCCACCATTCATGGCATGAACCGGCCTTTCCTGCTTCT
CATGGCCACCCCGCTGGAGAGGGCCCAGCATCTGCAAAGCTCCCGGCACCGCCGAGCCCTGGACACCAAC
TATTGCTTCAGCTCCACGGAGAAGAACTGCTGCGTGCGGCAGCTGTACATTGACTTCCGCAAGGACCTCG
GCTGGAAGTGGATCCACGAGCCCAAGGGCTACCATGCCAACTTCTGCCTCGGGCCCTGCCCCTACATTTG
GAGCCTGGACACGCAGTACAGCAAGGTCCTGGCCCTGTACAACCAGCATAACCCGGGCGCCTCGGCGGCG
CCGTGCTGCGTGCCGCAGGCGCTGGAGCCGCTGCCCATCGTGTACTACGTGGGCCGCAAGCCCAAGGTGG
AGCAGCTGTCCAACATGATCGTGCGCTCCTGCAAGTGCAGCTAATCAACTTTCTTGTACAAAGTTGGCAT
TATAAGAAAGCATTGCTTATCAATTTGTTGCAACGAACAGGTCACTATCAGTCAAAATAAAATCATTATT
TGCCATCCAGCTGATATCCCCTATAGTGAGTCGTATTACATGGTCATAGCTGTTTCCTGGCAGCTCTGGC
CCGTGTCTCAAAATCTCTGATGTTACATTGCACAAGATAAAAATATATCATCATGCCTCCTCTAGACCAG
CCAGGACAGAAATGCCTCGACTTCGCTGCTACCCAAGGTTGCCGGGTGACGCACACCGTGGAAACGGATG
AAGGCACGAACCCAGTGGACATAAGCCTGTTCGGTTCGTAAGCTGTAATGCAAGTAGCGTATGCGCTCAC
GCAACTGGTCCAGAACCTTGACCGAACGCAGCGGTGGTAACGGCGCAGTGGCGGTTTTCATGGCTTGTTA
TGACTGTTTTTTTGGGGTACAGTCTATGCCTCGGGCATCCAAGCAGCAAGCGCGTTACGCCGTGGGTCGA
TGTTTGATGTTATGGAGCAGCAACGATGTTACGCAGCAGGGCAGTCGCCCTAAAACAAAGTTAAACATTA
TGAGGGAAGCGGTGATCGCCGAAGTATCGACTCAACTATCAGAGGTAGTTGGCGTCATCGAGCGCCATCT
CGAACCGACGTTGCTGGCCGTACATTTGTACGGCTCCGCAGTGGATGGCGGCCTGAAGCCACACAGTGAT
ATTGATTTGCTGGTTACGGTGACCGTAAGGCTTGATGAAACAACGCGGCGAGCTTTGATCAACGACCTTT
TGGAAACTTCGGCTTCCCCTGGAGAGAGCGAGATTCTCCGCGCTGTAGAAGTCACCATTGTTGTGCACGA
CGACATCATTCCGTGGCGTTATCCAGCTAAGCGCGAACTGCAATTTGGAGAATGGCAGCGCAATGACATT
CTTGCAGGTATCTTCGAGCCAGCCACGATCGACATTGATCTGGCTATCTTGCTGACAAAAGCAAGAGAAC
ATAGCGTTGCCTTGGTAGGTCCAGCGGCGGAGGAACTCTTTGATCCGGTTCCTGAACAGGATCTATTTGA
GGCGCTAAATGAAACCTTAACGCTATGGAACTCGCCGCCCGACTGGGCTGGCGATGAGCGAAATGTAGTG
CTTACGTTGTCCCGCATTTGGTACAGCGCAGTAACCGGCAAAATCGCGCCGAAGGATGTCGCTGCCGACT
GGGCAATGGAGCGCCTGCCGGCCCAGTATCAGCCCGTCATACTTGAAGCTAGACAGGCTTATCTTGGACA
AGAAGAAGATCGCTTGGCCTCGCGCGCAGATCAGTTGGAAGAATTTGTCCACTACGTGAAAGGCGAGATC
ACCAAGGTAGTCGGCAAATAACCCTCGACTCTAGAGGATCCCCGGGTACCGAGCTCGAATTCCGTGATAG
GTGGGCTGCCCTTCCTGGTTGGCTTGGTTTCATCAGCCATCCGCTTGCCCTCATCTGTTACGCCGGCGGT
AGCCGGCCAGCCTCGCAGAGCAGGATTCCCGTTGAGCACCGCCAGGTGCGAATAAGGGACAGTGAAGAAG
GAACACCCGCTCGCGGGTGGGCCTACTTCACCTATCCTGCCCGGCTGACGCCGTTGGATACACCAAGGAA
AGTCTACACGAACCCTTTGGCAAAATCCTGTATATCGTGCGAAAAAGGATGGATATACCGAAAAAATCGC
TATAATGACCCCGAAGCAGGGTTATGCAGCGGAAAACGGAATTCGAGCTCGGTACCCGGGGATCCTCTAG
AGTCGAGCCACCCATGACCAAAATCCCTTAACGTGAGTTACGCGTCGTTCCACTGAGCGTCAGACCCCGT
AGAAAAGATCAAAGGATCTTCTTGAGATCCTTTTTTTCTGCGCGTAATCTGCTGCTTGCAAACAAAAAAA
CCACCGCTACCAGCGGTGGTTTGTTTGCCGGATCAAGAGCTACCAACTCTTTTTCCGAAGGTAACTGGCT
TCAGCAGAGCGCAGATACCAAATACTGTTCTTCTAGTGTAGCCGTAGTTAGGCCACCACTTCAAGAACTC
TGTAGCACCGCCTACATACCTCGCTCTGCTAATCCTGTTACCAGTGGCTGCTGCCAGTGGCGATAAGTCG
TGTCTTACCGGGTTGGACTCAAGACGATAGTTACCGGATAAGGCGCAGCGGTCGGGCTGAACGGGGGGTT
CGTGCACACAGCCCAGCTTGGAGCGAACGACCTACACCGAACTGAGATACCTACAGCGTGAGCTATGAGA
AAGCGCCACGCTTCCCGAAGGGAGAAAGGCGGACAGGTATCCGGTAAGCGGCAGGGTCGGAACAGGAGAG
CGCACGAGGGAGCTTCCAGGGGGAAACGCCTGGTATCTTTATAGTCCTGTCGGGTTTCGCCACCTCTGAC
TTGAGCGTCGATTTTTGTGATGCTCGTCAGGGGGGCGGAGCCTATGGAAAAACGCCAGCAACGCGGCCTT
TTTACGGTTCCTGGCCTTTTGCTGGCCTTTTGCTCACATGTT
